Addgene plasmid #54711: Clover2-C1
Purpose: (Empty Backbone) Localization: C1 Cloning Vector, Excitation: 505, Emission: 515. This plasmid encodes dClover2 H231L based on Bajar et. al. Sci Rep. 2016.
Depositing lab: Michael Davidson. Depositing organization: Florida State University, Tallahassee.
Backbone
  Vector backbone: Clover2-C1
  Backbone size (bp): 4750
  Vector type: Mammalian Expression
  Selectable markers: Neomycin (select with G418)
  Tag / fusion protein: Clover2 (N terminal on backbone)
Growth in bacteria
  Bacterial resistance: Kanamycin, 50 μg/mL
  Growth temperature: 37°C
  Growth strain: DH5alpha
  Copy number: High Copy
Gene/Insert
  Gene/Insert name: None
  Tag / fusion protein: Clover2 (N terminal on backbone)
Terms and licenses: Academic/Nonprofit Terms; Industry Terms
Depositor comments: . Excitation = 505; Emission = 515
How to cite: Clover2-C1 was a gift from Michael Davidson (Addgene plasmid # 54711 ; http://n2t.net/addgene:54711 ; RRID:Addgene_54711)
