[The description below was written by a language model from this plasmid's Addgene catalogue record.]
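Description:
Clover2-C1 is an empty mammalian expression backbone of about 4.75 kb, designed for making fluorescent fusion proteins. It carries the green-yellow fluorescent protein Clover2, which the record specifies as the dClover2 H231L variant, with recorded excitation and emission maxima of 505 nm and 515 nm. No gene of interest is present. The "C1" designation and the annotation of the tag as N-terminal on the backbone indicate that a coding sequence is cloned downstream of the fluorescent protein, in frame with it. The resulting product therefore has Clover2 fused to the amino terminus of the protein of interest. Used without an insert, the vector would be expected to express the fluorescent protein alone.

In bacteria the plasmid is maintained at high copy under kanamycin selection. In mammalian cells a neomycin resistance marker allows selection with G418, for example to derive stably expressing lines. The record does not state the promoter driving Clover2, the polyadenylation signal, the origin of replication or the composition of the cloning site, and no feature table is supplied, so these elements cannot be confirmed here.

Typical uses are live-cell imaging of protein localization and dynamics through Clover2-tagged fusions. The vector also offers a straightforward way to express this Clover variant as a bright green marker or as a fluorescence partner in multicolour experiments.
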