>Addgene plasmid #54711 | Clover2-C1 | depositor partial sequence | sequence record 85108 | insert sequence
GTCAGATCCGCTAGCGCTACCGGTCGCCACCATGGTGAGCAAGGGCGAGGAGCTGTTCACCGGGGTGGTG
CCCATCCTGGTCGAGCTGGACGGCGACGTAAACGGCCACAAGTTCAGCGTCCGCGGCGAGGGCGAGGGCG
ATGCCACCAACGGCAAGCTGACCCTGAAGTTCATCTGCACCACCGGCAAGCTGCCCGTGCCCTGGCCCAC
CCTCGTGACCACCTTCGGCTACGGCGTGGCCTGCTTCAGCCGCTACCCCGACCACATGAAGCAGCACGAC
TTCTTCAAGTCCGCCATGCCCGAAGGCTACGTCCAGGAGCGCACCATCTCTTTCAAGGACGACGGTACCT
ACAAGACCCGCGCCGAGGTGAAGTTCGAGGGCGACACCCTGGTGAACCGCATCGAGCTGAAGGGCATCGA
CTTCAAGGAGGACGGCAACATCCTGGGGCACAAGCTGGAGTACAACTTCAACAGCCACTACGTCTATATC
ACGGCCGACAAGCAGAAGAACAGCATCAAGGCTAACTTCAAGATCCGCCACAACGTTGAGGACGGCAGCG
TGCAGCTCGCCGACCACTACCAGCAGAACACCCCCATCGGCGACGGCCCCGTGCTGCTGCCCGACAACCA
CTACCTGAGCCATCAGTCCGCCCTGAGCAAAGACCCCAACGAGAAGCGCGATCACATGGTCCTGCTGGAG
TTCGTGACCGCCGCCGGGATCACTCTCGGCATGGACGAGCTGTACAAGTCCGGACTCAGATCTCGAGCTC
AAGCTTCGAATTCTGCAGTCGACGGTACCGCGGGCCCGGGATCCACCGGATCTAGATAACTGATCATAAT
CAGCCATACCACATTT
