>Addgene plasmid #54711 | Clover2-C1 | addgene partial sequence | sequence record 90529 | CMV-F 5'-CGCAAATGGGCGGTAGGCGTG-3'
GTGAACCGTCAGATCCGCTAGCGCTACCGGTCGCCACCATGGTGAGCAAGGGCGAGGAGCTGTTCACCGG
GGTGGTGCCCATCCTGGTCGAGCTGGACGGCGACGTAAACGGCCACAAGTTCAGCGTCCGCGGCGAGGGC
GAGGGCGATGCCACCAACGGCAAGCTGACCCTGAAGTTCATCTGCACCACCGGCAAGCTGCCCGTGCCCT
GGCCCACCCTCGTGACCACCTTCGGCTACGGCGTGGCCTGCTTCAGCCGCTACCCCGACCACATGAAGCA
GCACGACTTCTTCAAGTCCGCCATGCCCGAAGGCTACGTCCAGGAGCGCACCATCTCTTTCAAGGACGAC
GGTACCTACAAGACCCGCGCCGAGGTGAAGTTCGAGGGCGACACCCTGGTGAACCGCATCGAGCTGAAGG
GCATCGACTTCAAGGAGGACGGCAACATCCTGGGGCACAAGCTGGAGTACAACTTCAACAGCCACTACGT
CTATATCACGGCCGACAAGCAGAAGAACAGCATCAAGGCTAACTTCAAGATCCGCCACAACGTTGAGGAC
GGCAGCGTGCAGCTCGCCGACCACTACCAGCAGAACACCCCCATCGGCGACGGCCCCGTGCTGCTGCCCG
ACAACCACTACCTGAGCCATCAGTCCGCCCTGAGCAAAGACCCCAACGAGAAGCGCGATCACATGGTCCT
GCTGGAGTTCGTGACCGCCGCCGGGATCACTCTCGGCATGGACGAGCTGTACAAGTCCGGACTCAGATCT
CGAGCTCAAGCTTCGAATTCTGCAGTCGACGGTACCGCGGGCCCGGGATCCACCGGATCTAGATAACTGA
TCATAATCAGCCATACCACATTTGTAGAGGTT
